Addgene plasmid #39702: KHBD00632
Depositing lab: Bart Deplancke. Depositing organization: Swiss Federal Institute of Technology (EPFL). Publication: Automated protein-DNA interaction screening of Drosophila regulatory elements. Korneel Hens, Jean-Daniel Feuz, Alina Isakova, Antonina Lagovitina, Andreas Massouras, Julien Bryois, Patrick Callaerts, Susan E. Celniker, Bart Deplancke. Nat Methods. 2011 Oct 30;8(12):1065-70. 10.1038/nmeth.1763 PubMed 22037703.
Backbone
  Vector backbone: pDONR221
  Backbone manufacturer: Invitrogen
  Backbone size w/o insert (bp): 2536
  Vector type: Gateway DONR vector
Growth in bacteria
  Bacterial resistance: Kanamycin, 50 μg/mL
  Growth temperature: 37°C
  Growth strain: DH5alpha
  Copy number: High Copy
Gene/Insert
  Gene/Insert name: CG34422 (alt name: FBgn0030965)
  Species: D. melanogaster (fly)
  Insert size (bp): 1875
  Entrez Gene: CG34422 (a.k.a. Dmel_CG34422, ARID4B, CG7274, CG7282, Dmel\CG34422, Dmel_CG7274, Dmel_CG7282, Q9VWP3_DROME)
  Promoter: none
  Cloning method: Gateway Cloning
  Sequencing primers: 5′ M13-F20; 3′ M13R
Terms and licenses: Academic/Nonprofit Terms; Industry Terms: Not Available to Industry
Depositor comments: Please note that the ORFs in this collection were cloned open-ended (without a stop codon).
How to cite: KHBD00632 was a gift from Bart Deplancke (Addgene plasmid # 39702 ; http://n2t.net/addgene:39702 ; RRID:Addgene_39702)
