[The description below was written by a language model from this plasmid's Addgene catalogue record.]
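Description:
KHBD00632 is a Gateway entry clone built in the pDONR221 backbone, carrying an open reading frame from the Drosophila melanogaster gene CG34422 (FBgn0030965, also annotated under the alias ARID4B and the older identifiers CG7274 and CG7282). The recorded insert is 1875 bp in a backbone of about 2.5 kb once the donor cassette has been replaced. The plasmid is maintained in E. coli as a high-copy vector under kanamycin selection. No feature table is supplied with the record, so the individual backbone elements are not itemised. As a product of Gateway recombination into a pDONR vector, the insert would be expected to sit between attL recombination sites, and the M13 forward and reverse primer sites listed for sequencing flank the cloned region.

The construct has no promoter driving the insert, which fits its role as a shuttle clone rather than an expression plasmid. The ORF is intended to be moved by LR recombination into destination vectors that provide the promoter, tags or fusion partners required. The depositor notes that ORFs in this collection were cloned open-ended, without a stop codon, so the coding sequence can be read through into C-terminal fusions in a compatible destination vector. A destination that supplies no downstream stop codon would therefore need attention. The clone belongs to a Drosophila ORF collection associated with work on automated screening of protein–DNA interactions at fly regulatory elements. This suggests its use as a source of this ORF for building fusion constructs in such interaction assays, although the record does not specify the destination vectors.
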