>Addgene plasmid #39702 | KHBD00632 | depositor partial sequence | sequence record 50142 | KHBD00632 sequence 1875 bps
ATGCAGCAAATGGACGATCCGCCTTCGCTGCCCGTGGGCACGGAGGTGAGTGCCAAGTACAAGGGCGCCT
TCTGCGAGGCGAAGGTCAGCAAGGTGGTGCGCAATATCAAGGTGAAGGTGGCCTACAAGCAGGGCCTAGG
CTCCGGCATTGTCTCCGATGATGCCATCAAAGCGCCAACGGGCCAACTGCGCGTCGGTGCGGTTGTGGAG
GTGCGTCATCCAGATCGCAAGGAACTCGTGGAGGCTACCATTACGAAGATCCAGGATTGTTCGCAGTACA
CGGTGGTCTTCGACGACGGAGACATCACCACGCTAAGGCGAACGGCTCTGTGCCTCAAGAGCGGCAGACA
TTTTAACGAGAGCGAGACGCTAGACCAGCTGCCACTCACCCATCCGGAACACTTTGGCAATCCCGTGGTG
GGTGGTCGAAGGGGCAGACGGCGTGGTCACCTGAACGAGGATAGTTCCGAGGACGACGACGAAAGCGATG
CCAAGGAAGTGGTGAACGAGAAGGAGGAGAACATCGGCAAGGTGGTGTGCGTGGAGACGGAGTCCAAGAA
GAAGGACAAGGAGAAGTGGTTCCCTGCACTGGTGGTGGCGCCTACCGCGCAGGCCACCGTTCGCATTCGC
GTGAAAGACGAATACCTGGTGCGCTCGTTCAAGGATGGCCGCTACTATACGGTGCCCAAGAAGGAGGCCA
CCGAGTTCACCCGCGAAGTGGCGAGCAAGCAAGATGTGCCTGCTGTGCAGGCGGCCCTTGAGTTTCTGGA
CAGCAGTGTTCTGCCTGCCCATTGGGACAGGGATTCGCTGTTCGGGCTGACGAACATCTCGAGCGATGAC
GAGGGCGAGATTGACTCGGACTCCTCCGACGATGAGCCGCACGAGGAGAAGGATCGGTTCGTGGCCCAGC
TCTACAAGTATATGGATGATCGGGGCACACCGCTGAACAAGGTGCCCTCCATTCTCAGCCGGGACGTCGA
TCTGTATCGTCTGTTCCGTGCGGTGCAGAAGCGAGGTGGTTACAACCGCGTTACCTCGCAGAATCAGTGG
AAGCTCATCGCCATGCGCCTGGGCTTCACGCCCTGCACTGTGAGTGTGATGAATCTGGTGAAGCAGGCGT
ACAAGAAGTTTCTGCAACCATACGGCGATTTTCATCGGAAGCTAGGCTGCTCCATGCTGATGACCTCGCG
AAACTCGAACCGCAGCAAGGGTAGGAGCCTGGTGCGAGCCAATTCAGTGGCCTCGCCCAAGCCCATGGAG
ACCATGAAGACGGAGACCATCAGCAAGCTGGCCCAGCCCAATCAGACAAACGTGGTGGCTTCCACATCGA
GCAGTGCAGCAGCAGCATCAGTGGCGGCTTCTTCTACGCCGGCAAGAGCCGTGTCCACCGCCTCGCAGTC
CGCAGCTGAGGAGTCGGGCAATACCAGCGAATCCAGCGTGGTAGTGGAGCCACCCAAGAAGCAGAGGAAG
GGATCAGCGGCCAGCAGTCAACAGGGCAAGGTCAAGAGTCTGGTGGAGAAATACGAGGAGAAGTCGACTG
CGGTTCAAGCCACATCGTCCGGAACAGTGGCCGGATCGGGAGCCAGCGCATCAGCTGCAGCCATGCCAAC
CACTTCGGCAGCTGCTTCCACGGCGACCAACTTGTCATCAGCCACTTCGGGTGGCTCAGCAGCCATTGCG
ACCACGGCAATGAACAAAGATGCCGAATCGGATCTGCCCTTGGCCAAGATCAAGGCAGCGGCAGTGGCGG
CCGCATCCACCAGGCATAGCATGGAAAAGGAGACCAACATCAGTTCGGGCAGTAGTGCCTCCGCTTCCAG
CAAGGCCAATTCCGCGGAGATGCAGCGCAGTCGGGATGCCTCACCATCGGGTAAG
