>Addgene plasmid #39702 | KHBD00632 | addgene partial sequence | sequence record 53457 | M13-F20 5'-TGTAAAACGACGGCCAGT-3'
GATTTTATTTTGACTGATAGTGACCTGTTCGTTGCAACAAATTGATGAGCAATGCTTTTTTATAATGCCA
ACTTTGTACAAAAAAGTTGGCACCATGCAGCAAATGGACGATCCGCCTTCGCTGCCCGTGGGCACGGAGG
TGAGTGCCAAGTACAAGGGCGCCTTCTGCGAGGCGAAGGTCAGCAAGGTGGTGCGCAATATCAAGGTGAA
GGTGGCCTACAAGCAGGGCCTAGGCTCCGGCATTGTCTCCGATGATGCCATCAAAGCGCCAACGGGCCAA
CTGCGCGTCGGTGCGGTTGTGGAGGTGCGTCATCCAGATCGCAAGGAACTCGTGGAGGCTACCATTACGA
AGATCCAGGATTGTTCGCAGTACACGGTGGTCTTCGACGACGGAGACATCACCACGCTAAGGCGAACGGC
TCTGTGCCTCAAGAGCGGCAGACATTTTAACGAGAGCGAGACGCTAGACCAGCTGCCACTCACCCATCCG
GAACACTTTGGCAATCCCGTGGTGGGTGGTCGAAGGGGCAGACGGCGTGGTCACCTGAACGAGGATAGTT
CCGAGGACGACGACGAAAGCGATGCCAAGGAAGTGGTGAACGAGAAGGAGGAGAACATCGGCAAGGTGGT
GTGCGTGGAGACGGAGTCCAAGAAGAAGGACAAGGAGAAGTGGTTCCCTGCACTGGTGGTGGCGCCTACC
GCGCAGGCCACCGTTCGCATTCGCGTGAAAGACGAATACCTGGTGCGCTCGTTCAAGGATGGCCGCTACT
ATACGGTGCCCAAGAAGGAGGCCACCGAGTTCACCCGCGAAGTGGCGAGCAAGCAAGATGTGCCTGCTGT
GCAG
